Addgene plasmid #208254: pGL3-NBRE3
Purpose: pGL3 promoter luciferase reporter vector containing 3 copies of the NBRE DNA response element (5′-GAGTTTTAAAAGGTCATGCTCAATT TGTC-3′) used for luciferase reporter assays in mammalian cells
Depositing lab: Douglas Kojetin. Publication: Assessment of NR4A Ligands That Directly Bind and Modulate the Orphan Nuclear Receptor Nurr1. Munoz-Tello P, Lin H, Khan P, de Vera IMS, Kamenecka TM, Kojetin DJ. J Med Chem. 2020 Dec 24;63(24):15639-15654. doi: 10.1021/acs.jmedchem.0c00894. Epub 2020 Dec 8. PubMed 33289551.
Backbone
  Vector backbone: pGL3-promoter
  Backbone manufacturer: Promega
  Backbone size w/o insert (bp): 5010
  Total vector size (bp): 5090
  Vector type: Mammalian Expression
Growth in bacteria
  Bacterial resistance: Ampicillin, 100 μg/mL
  Growth temperature: 37°C
  Growth strain: DH5alpha
  Copy number: High Copy
Gene/Insert
  Gene/Insert name: 3X NBRE-LUC (alt name: NGFI-B (Nerve Growth Factor-Induced Gene-B) Response)
  Species: H. sapiens (human)
  Promoter: SV40 early promoter
  Cloning method: Restriction Enzyme; 5′ cloning site NheI (destroyed during cloning); 3′ cloning site XhoI (unknown if destroyed)
  Sequencing primers: 5′ CTAGCAAAATAGGCTGTCCC
Resource information
  A portion of this plasmid was derived from a plasmid made by: The plasmids were cloned in the Kojetin lab.
Terms and licenses: Academic/Nonprofit Terms; Industry Terms: Not Available to Industry
How to cite: pGL3-NBRE3 was a gift from Douglas Kojetin (Addgene plasmid # 208254 ; http://n2t.net/addgene:208254 ; RRID:Addgene_208254)
