[The description below was written by a language model from this plasmid's Addgene catalogue record and pLannotate feature annotations shown in this document.]
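Description:
pGL3-NBRE3 is a mammalian luciferase reporter plasmid built on the Promega pGL3-promoter backbone, with a total size of about 5.1 kb. It is maintained in E. coli as a high-copy plasmid through a ColE1/pUC-type origin and selected with ampicillin via the β-lactamase gene and its bla promoter. An f1 bacteriophage origin is also present. The annotation software additionally flags short fragments of lacZα, a tetracycline resistance gene and SV40 large T antigen. These are backbone remnants rather than functional genes.

The insert consists of three copies of the NBRE, the NGFI-B response element recognised by NR4A-family orphan nuclear receptors such as Nurr1. It was cloned by restriction digestion between the NheI and XhoI sites; the NheI site was destroyed, and it is unknown whether XhoI survived. The NBRE repeats are not themselves annotated in the feature table, but the cloning sites and the roughly 80 bp size difference from the empty backbone are consistent with a position just upstream of the SV40 early promoter. This promoter drives the enhanced luc+ version of firefly luciferase, which is followed by an SV40 polyadenylation signal. A synthetic poly(A) signal and an RNA polymerase II transcriptional pause site from the human α2 globin gene lie upstream of the response elements, where they limit read-through transcription from the backbone and so lower background signal.

When the plasmid is transfected into mammalian cells, receptor binding to the NBRE sites modulates transcription from the SV40 promoter, so luciferase activity reports NR4A transcriptional activity. The associated work used such assays to evaluate ligands reported to bind and modulate Nurr1.
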