Features (pLannotate 1.2.2; 12 found; start..end, strand, type, name):
    128..324     +  promoter       SV40 promoter: SV40 early promoter
    360..2012    +  CDS            luciferase: firefly luciferase; luc+; enhanced luc+ version of the luciferase gene
   2053..2174    -  polyA_signal   SV40 poly(A) signal: SV40 polyadenylation signal
   2197..2265    -  CDS            large T antigen (fragment): large T antigen from SV40 (simian virus 40)
   2281..2413    +  CDS            TcR (fragment): tetracycline efflux protein; tet; confers resistance to tetracycline
   2593..3181    -  rep_origin     ori: high-copy-number ColE1/pMB1/pBR322/pUC origin of replication
   3352..4212    -  CDS            AmpR: β-lactamase; bla; confers resistance to ampicillin, carbenicillin, and related antibiotics
   4213..4317    -  promoter       AmpR promoter: bla
   4344..4772    +  rep_origin     f1 ori (sequence partly withheld): f1 bacteriophage origin of replication; arrow indicates direction of (+) strand synthesis
   4804..4871    -  CDS            lacZα (fragment): LacZα fragment of β-galactosidase; lacZ fragment
   4930..4978    +  polyA_signal   poly(A) signal: synthetic polyadenylation signal
   4992..5083    +  misc_feature   pause site: RNA polymerase II transcriptional pause signal from the human α2 globin gene
>Addgene plasmid #208254 | pGL3-NBRE3 | addgene full sequence | sequence record 417965 | Addgene NGS Result
GGTACCGAGCTCTTACGCGTGCTAGGAGTTTTAAAAGGTCATGCTCAATTTGTCGAGTTTTAAAAGGTCA
TGCTCAATTTGTCGAGTTTTAAAAGGTCATGCTCAATTTGTCTCGAGATCTGCGATCTGCATCTCAATTA
GTCAGCAACCATAGTCCCGCCCCTAACTCCGCCCATCCCGCCCCTAACTCCGCCCAGTTCCGCCCATTCT
CCGCCCCATCGCTGACTAATTTTTTTTATTTATGCAGAGGCCGAGGCCGCCTCGGCCTCTGAGCTATTCC
AGAAGTAGTGAGGAGGCTTTTTTGGAGGCCTAGGCTTTTGCAAAAAGCTTGGCATTCCGGTACTGTTGGT
AAAGCCACCATGGAAGACGCCAAAAACATAAAGAAAGGCCCGGCGCCATTCTATCCGCTGGAAGATGGAA
CCGCTGGAGAGCAACTGCATAAGGCTATGAAGAGATACGCCCTGGTTCCTGGAACAATTGCTTTTACAGA
TGCACATATCGAGGTGGACATCACTTACGCTGAGTACTTCGAAATGTCCGTTCGGTTGGCAGAAGCTATG
AAACGATATGGGCTGAATACAAATCACAGAATCGTCGTATGCAGTGAAAACTCTCTTCAATTCTTTATGC
CGGTGTTGGGCGCGTTATTTATCGGAGTTGCAGTTGCGCCCGCGAACGACATTTATAATGAACGTGAATT
GCTCAACAGTATGGGCATTTCGCAGCCTACCGTGGTGTTCGTTTCCAAAAAGGGGTTGCAAAAAATTTTG
AACGTGCAAAAAAAGCTCCCAATCATCCAAAAAATTATTATCATGGATTCTAAAACGGATTACCAGGGAT
TTCAGTCGATGTACACGTTCGTCACATCTCATCTACCTCCCGGTTTTAATGAATACGATTTTGTGCCAGA
GTCCTTCGATAGGGACAAGACAATTGCACTGATCATGAACTCCTCTGGATCTACTGGTCTGCCTAAAGGT
GTCGCTCTGCCTCATAGAACTGCCTGCGTGAGATTCTCGCATGCCAGAGATCCTATTTTTGGCAATCAAA
TCATTCCGGATACTGCGATTTTAAGTGTTGTTCCATTCCATCACGGTTTTGGAATGTTTACTACACTCGG
ATATTTGATATGTGGATTTCGAGTCGTCTTAATGTATAGATTTGAAGAAGAGCTGTTTCTGAGGAGCCTT
CAGGATTACAAGATTCAAAGTGCGCTGCTGGTGCCAACCCTATTCTCCTTCTTCGCCAAAAGCACTCTGA
TTGACAAATACGATTTATCTAATTTACACGAAATTGCTTCTGGTGGCGCTCCCCTCTCTAAGGAAGTCGG
GGAAGCGGTTGCCAAGAGGTTCCATCTGCCAGGTATCAGGCAAGGATATGGGCTCACTGAGACTACATCA
GCTATTCTGATTACACCCGAGGGGGATGATAAACCGGGCGCGGTCGGTAAAGTTGTTCCATTTTTTGAAG
CGAAGGTTGTGGATCTGGATACCGGGAAAACGCTGGGCGTTAATCAAAGAGGCGAACTGTGTGTGAGAGG
TCCTATGATTATGTCCGGTTATGTAAACAATCCGGAAGCGACCAACGCCTTGATTGACAAGGATGGATGG
CTACATTCTGGAGACATAGCTTACTGGGACGAAGACGAACACTTCTTCATCGTTGACCGCCTGAAGTCTC
TGATTAAGTACAAAGGCTATCAGGTGGCTCCCGCTGAATTGGAATCCATCTTGCTCCAACACCCCAACAT
CTTCGACGCAGGTGTCGCAGGTCTTCCCGACGATGACGCCGGTGAACTTCCCGCCGCCGTTGTTGTTTTG
GAGCACGGAAAGACGATGACGGAAAAAGAGATCGTGGATTACGTCGCCAGTCAAGTAACAACCGCGAAAA
AGTTGCGCGGAGGAGTTGTGTTTGTGGACGAAGTACCGAAAGGTCTTACCGGAAAACTCGACGCAAGAAA
AATCAGAGAGATCCTCATAAAGGCCAAGAAGGGCGGAAAGATCGCCGTGTAATTCTAGAGTCGGGGCGGC
CGGCCGCTTCGAGCAGACATGATAAGATACATTGATGAGTTTGGACAAACCACAACTAGAATGCAGTGAA
AAAAATGCTTTATTTGTGAAATTTGTGATGCTATTGCTTTATTTGTAACCATTATAAGCTGCAATAAACA
AGTTAACAACAACAATTGCATTCATTTTATGTTTCAGGTTCAGGGGGAGGTGTGGGAGGTTTTTTAAAGC
AAGTAAAACCTCTACAAATGTGGTAAAATCGATAAGGATCCGTCGACCGATGCCCTTGAGAGCCTTCAAC
CCAGTCAGCTCCTTCCGGTGGGCGCGGGGCATGACTATCGTCGCCGCACTTATGACTGTCTTCTTTATCA
TGCAACTCGTAGGACAGGTGCCGGCAGCGCTCTTCCGCTTCCTCGCTCACTGACTCGCTGCGCTCGGTCG
TTCGGCTGCGGCGAGCGGTATCAGCTCACTCAAAGGCGGTAATACGGTTATCCACAGAATCAGGGGATAA
CGCAGGAAAGAACATGTGAGCAAAAGGCCAGCAAAAGGCCAGGAACCGTAAAAAGGCCGCGTTGCTGGCG
TTTTTCCATAGGCTCCGCCCCCCTGACGAGCATCACAAAAATCGACGCTCAAGTCAGAGGTGGCGAAACC
CGACAGGACTATAAAGATACCAGGCGTTTCCCCCTGGAAGCTCCCTCGTGCGCTCTCCTGTTCCGACCCT
GCCGCTTACCGGATACCTGTCCGCCTTTCTCCCTTCGGGAAGCGTGGCGCTTTCTCATAGCTCACGCTGT
AGGTATCTCAGTTCGGTGTAGGTCGTTCGCTCCAAGCTGGGCTGTGTGCACGAACCCCCCGTTCAGCCCG
ACCGCTGCGCCTTATCCGGTAACTATCGTCTTGAGTCCAACCCGGTAAGACACGACTTATCGCCACTGGC
AGCAGCCACTGGTAACAGGATTAGCAGAGCGAGGTATGTAGGCGGTGCTACAGAGTTCTTGAAGTGGTGG
CCTAACTACGGCTACACTAGAAGAACAGTATTTGGTATCTGCGCTCTGCTGAAGCCAGTTACCTTCGGAA
AAAGAGTTGGTAGCTCTTGATCCGGCAAACAAACCACCGCTGGTAGCGGTGGTTTTTTTGTTTGCAAGCA
GCAGATTACGCGCAGAAAAAAAGGATCTCAAGAAGATCCTTTGATCTTTTCTACGGGGTCTGACGCTCAG
TGGAACGAAAACTCACGTTAAGGGATTTTGGTCATGAGATTATCAAAAAGGATCTTCACCTAGATCCTTT
TAAATTAAAAATGAAGTTTTAAATCAATCTAAAGTATATATGAGTAAACTTGGTCTGACAGTTACCAATG
CTTAATCAGTGAGGCACCTATCTCAGCGATCTGTCTATTTCGTTCATCCATAGTTGCCTGACTCCCCGTC
GTGTAGATAACTACGATACGGGAGGGCTTACCATCTGGCCCCAGTGCTGCAATGATACCGCGAGACCCAC
GCTCACCGGCTCCAGATTTATCAGCAATAAACCAGCCAGCCGGAAGGGCCGAGCGCAGAAGTGGTCCTGC
AACTTTATCCGCCTCCATCCAGTCTATTAATTGTTGCCGGGAAGCTAGAGTAAGTAGTTCGCCAGTTAAT
AGTTTGCGCAACGTTGTTGCCATTGCTACAGGCATCGTGGTGTCACGCTCGTCGTTTGGTATGGCTTCAT
TCAGCTCCGGTTCCCAACGATCAAGGCGAGTTACATGATCCCCCATGTTGTGCAAAAAAGCGGTTAGCTC
CTTCGGTCCTCCGATCGTTGTCAGAAGTAAGTTGGCCGCAGTGTTATCACTCATGGTTATGGCAGCACTG
CATAATTCTCTTACTGTCATGCCATCCGTAAGATGCTTTTCTGTGACTGGTGAGTACTCAACCAAGTCAT
TCTGAGAATAGTGTATGCGGCGACCGAGTTGCTCTTGCCCGGCGTCAATACGGGATAATACCGCGCCACA
TAGCAGAACTTTAAAAGTGCTCATCATTGGAAAACGTTCTTCGGGGCGAAAACTCTCAAGGATCTTACCG
CTGTTGAGATCCAGTTCGATGTAACCCACTCGTGCACCCAACTGATCTTCAGCATCTTTTACTTTCACCA
GCGTTTCTGGGTGAGCAAAAACAGGAAGGCAAAATGCCGCAAAAAAGGGAATAAGGGCGACACGGAAATG
TTGAATACTCATACTCTTCCTTTTTCAATATTATTGAAGCATTTATCAGGGTTATTGTCTCATGAGCGGA
TACATATTTGAATGTATTTAGAAAAATAAACAAATAGGGGTTCCGCGCACATTTCCCCGAAAAGTGCCAC
CTG
[124 nt withheld, positions 4344-4467]
C
[91 nt withheld, positions 4469-4559]
A
[49 nt withheld, positions 4561-4609]
CCTTTGACGTTGGAGTCCACGTTCTTT
[37 nt withheld, positions 4637-4673]
ACCCTATCTCGGTCTATTCTTTTGATTTATAAGGGATTTTGCCGATTTCGGCCTATTGGTTAAAAAATGA
GCTGATTTAACAAAAATTTAACGCGAATTTTAACAAAATATTAACGCTTACAATTTGCCATTCGCCATTC
AGGCTGCGCAACTGTTGGGAAGGGCGATCGGTGCGGGCCTCTTCGCTATTACGCCAGCCCAAGCTACCAT
GATAAGTAAGTAATATTAAGGTACGGGAGGTACTTGGAGCGGCCGCAATAAAATATCTTTATTTTCATTA
CATCTGTGTGTTGGTTTTTTGTGTGAATCGATAGTACTAACATACGCTCTCCATCAAAACAAAACGAAAC
AAAACAAACTAGCAAAATAGGCTGTCCCCAGTGCAAGTGCAGGTGCCAGAACATTTCTCTATCGATA
