>Addgene plasmid #208254 | pGL3-NBRE3 | depositor partial sequence | sequence record 409793 | RVPrimer3 5'-CTAGCAAAATAGGCTGTCCC-3'
NNNNNNNNNNNNGNNNNNANATTTCTCTATCGATAGGTACCGAGCTCTTACGCGTGCTAGGAGTTTTAAA
AGGTCATGCTCAATTTGTCGAGTTTTAAAAGGTCATGCTCAATTTGTCGAGTTTTAAAAGGTCATGCTCA
ATTTGTCTCGAGATCTGCGATCTGCATCTCAATTAGTCAGCAACCATAGTCCCGCCCCTAACTCCGCCCA
TCCCGCCCCTAACTCCGCCCAGTTCCGCCCATTCTCCGCCCCATCGCTGACTAATTTTTTTTATTTATGC
AGAGGCCGAGGCCGCCTCGGCCTCTGAGCTATTCCAGAAGTAGTGAGGAGGCTTTTTTGGAGGCCTAGGC
TTTTGCAAAAAGCTTGGCATTCCGGTACTGTTGGTAAAGCCACCATGGAAGACGCCAAAAACATAAAGAA
AGGCCCGGCGCCATTCTATCCGCTGGAAGATGGAACCGCTGGAGAGCAACTGCATAAGGCTATGAAGAGA
TACGCCCTGGTTCCTGGAACAATTGCTTTTACAGATGCACATATCGAGGTGGACATCACTTACGCTGAGT
ACTTCGAAATGTCCGTTCGGTTGGCAGAAGCTATGAAACGATATGGGCTGAATACAAATCACAGAATCGT
CGTATGCAGTGAAAACTCTCTTCAATTCTTTATGCCGGTGTTGGGCGCGTTATTTATCGGAGTTGCAGTT
GCGCCCGCGAACGACATTTATAATGAACGTGAATTGCTCAACAGTATGGGCATTTCGCAGCCTACCGTGG
TGTTCGTTTCCAAAAAGGGGTTGCAAAAAATTTTGAACGTGCAAAAAAAGCTCCCAATCATCCAAAAAAT
TATTATCATGGATTCTAAAACGGATTACCAGGGATTTCAGTCGATGTACACGTTCGTCACATCTCATCTA
CCTCCCGGTTTTAATGAATACGATTTNGTGCCAGAGTCCTTCGATAGGGANANANANTGCACTGATCATG
ANNNCNNTGGNTCTACTGGNCTGNCTAAAGGNNTCNNTCTGCNCATANNACTGCNNNNNGAGATTCTCGC
ATGCAGANATCNATTTTTGGCANCAATCNTNNNANACNGCNNTTNNNNNGTCNNTCATNNNNNNNNNGNT
NCNNNNNNNCGANNTTNANNNGNNGANTNNNNNNCNNCNNTNNNNNNN
